>Addgene plasmid #47348 | pCDNA3-HA/BmalF423R | addgene partial sequence | sequence record 69303 | cmv-fwd
ACTAGAGAACCCACTGCTTACTGGCTTATCGAAATTAATACGACTCACTATAGGGAGACCCAAGCTTCGA
TCGTCGACATGTACCCATACGATGTTCCAGATTACGCTTCTAGAGGATCCGCGGACCAGAGAATGGACAT
TTCCTCAACCATCAGCGACTTCATGTCTCCGGGCCCCACCGACCTACTCTCCGGTTCCCTGGGCACCAGT
GGTGTGGACTGCAATCGCAAGAGGAAAGGCAGTGCCACTGACTACCAAGAAAGTATGGACACAGACAAAG
ATGACCCTCATGGAAGGTTAGAATATGCAGAACACCAAGGAAGGATCAAGAATGCAAGGGAGGCCCACAG
TCAGATTGAAAAGAGGCGTCGGGACAAAATGAACAGTTTCATTGATGAATTGGCTTCTTTGGTACCAACA
TGCAATGCAATGTCCAGGAAGTTAGATAAACTCACCGTGCTAAGGATGGCTGTTCAGCACATGAAAACTT
TGAGAGGTGCCACCAACCCATACACAGAAGCAAACTACAAGCCAACATTTCTATCAGATGACGAACTGAA
ACACCTAATTCTCAGGGCAGCAGATGGATTTTTGTTTGTCGTAGGATGTGACCGAGGGAAGATCCTCTTT
GTCTCCGAGTCTGTCTTCAAGATCCTCAATTATAGCCAGAATGACCTTATTGGCCAGAGCTTGTTTGACT
ACCTGCATCCAAAAGATATTGCCAAAGTTAAGGAACAGCTATCTTCCTCGGACACTGCGCCCCGGGAGCG
ACTCATTGATGCCAAGACTGGACTTCCGGTTAAAACGGATATAACCCCTGGGCCCTCCCGGCTATGCTCT
GGAGCCCGCCGCTCTTTCTTCTGTA
