>Addgene plasmid #47348 | pCDNA3-HA/BmalF423R | addgene partial sequence | sequence record 69499 | BGH-rev 5'-TAGAAGGCACAGTCGAGG-3'
GGGCCCTCTAGATGCATGCTCGACCTACAGCGGCCATGGCAAGTCACTAAAGTCAACGGGGCCACCCAGC
CCCGCATCTGCTTCCAAGAGGCTCATGATGACAGCCATTGCTGCCTCATCGTTACTGGGACTACTTGATC
CTTGGTCGTTATCTATCATATCGATGCCTATGTGGGGGTTCTCACCAAGAATAGAAGAACTATCAGAATA
GGGATACCCTGGGGTCTCCTGAGCCTGCCCTGGTAATAGTCCAGTGGAAGGAATGTCTGGAGTCCCTCCA
TTTAGAATCTTCTTGCCTCCTGGAGAAGAGGCATCAGGGGGAGGCGTACTTGTGATGTTCAGCGGGCTGG
AGCCACAGCTGGAAGGCGATGACCCTCTTATCCTGTGGATTTCCATGATTTCCTCGGCAATCATTCGACC
TATTTTTCCTGCTCCGGCTCTGGTTCCCCCTGGAATGCCTGGAACAGTGGGATGAGTCCTCTTTGGGCCA
CCTTCTCCAGAGGGCAGCATGCTGTCCATGCTGTGGGGGGGTGCTGTTAGCTGCGGGAAGGTTGGGTCCC
CGCCTTCCAGGACATTGGCTAAAACAACAGTGTTGGTTGAGACAATGTATTCAACTTCCTTGGTCCACGG
GTTCATGCGACTGAACCATCGACTTCGTAGCGTGATAAAAGAACCATCTTTGATCTTAAACTTATAGCAA
TTAGTTGTGATCTTTTCTCTTGTCTGTAAAACTTGCCTGTGACATTCTGCGAGGTGTCCTATGTCGTCTT
GATGAAA
