[The description below was written by a language model from this plasmid's Addgene catalogue record.]
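Description:
pCDNA3-HA/BmalF423R is a mammalian expression plasmid built on the pcDNA3.1 backbone that drives expression of mouse BMAL1 (Bmal1, also known as Arntl or MOP3) carrying the single amino-acid substitution F423R. The coding sequence sits downstream of the CMV promoter, a strong constitutive viral promoter widely used for transient expression in cultured mammalian cells, and the protein carries an N-terminal HA epitope tag, which allows detection or immunoprecipitation with anti-HA antibodies independently of endogenous BMAL1. The plasmid is propagated in E. coli under ampicillin selection. The record does not state the copy number, the restriction sites used for cloning, or any mammalian selection marker, and no feature table is provided, so other backbone elements cannot be confirmed from the information given.

According to the record, the mutant was generated in a pre-existing HA-tagged wild-type Bmal1 expression plasmid. BMAL1 is a bHLH-PAS transcription factor that heterodimerises with CLOCK to form the core transcriptional activator of the mammalian circadian clock, and the construct is associated with a structural study of the CLOCK:BMAL1 heterodimer. The F423R substitution is therefore most plausibly a structure-guided point mutation for probing how a specific residue contributes to the complex's assembly or activity, although the record does not spell out the residue's role or the assays used. Typical applications of such a plasmid would be transfection into mammalian cells alongside a CLOCK expression construct to compare the mutant with wild-type BMAL1 in interaction or transcriptional activation experiments.
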