Addgene plasmid #47348: pCDNA3-HA/BmalF423R
Purpose: PcHA-Bmal backbone used for the above mutation. Ref.Genes & Dev 17:1921-1932 2003
Depositing lab: Joseph Takahashi. Depositing organization: University of Texas Southwestern Medical Center. Publication: Crystal structure of the heterodimeric CLOCK:BMAL1 transcriptional activator complex. Huang N, Chelliah Y, Shan Y, Taylor CA, Yoo SH, Partch C, Green CB, Zhang H, Takahashi JS. Science. 2012 Jul 13;337(6091):189-94. doi: 10.1126/science.1222804. Epub 2012 May 31. PubMed 22653727.
Backbone
  Vector backbone: pcDNA3.1
  Vector type: Mammalian Expression
Growth in bacteria
  Bacterial resistance: Ampicillin, 100 μg/mL
  Growth temperature: 37°C
  Growth strain: DH5alpha
  Copy number: Unknown
Gene/Insert
  Gene/Insert name: BMAL
  Species: M. musculus (mouse)
  Mutation: F423R
  Entrez Gene: Bmal1 (a.k.a. Arnt3, Arntl, BMAL1b, MOP3, bHLHe5, bmal1b')
  Promoter: CMV
  Tag / fusion protein: Ha (N terminal on insert)
  Cloning method: Restriction Enzyme; 5′ cloning site unknown (unknown if destroyed); 3′ cloning site unknown (unknown if destroyed)
  Sequencing primers: 5′ CMV-F
Terms and licenses: Academic/Nonprofit Terms; Industry Terms: Not Available to Industry
How to cite: pCDNA3-HA/BmalF423R was a gift from Joseph Takahashi (Addgene plasmid # 47348 ; http://n2t.net/addgene:47348 ; RRID:Addgene_47348)
